>Addgene plasmid #245326 | pMV_AA104 | addgene full sequence | sequence record 488034 | Addgene NGS Result
GTCGACGGATCGGGAGATCTCCCGATCCCCTATGGTGCACTCTCAGTACAATCTGCTCTGATGCCGCATA
GTTAAGCCAGTATCTGCTCCCTGCTTGTGTGTTGGAGGTCGCTGAGTAGTGCGCGAGCAAAATTTAAGCT
ACAACAAGGCAAGGCTTGACCGACAATTGCATGAAGAATCTGCTTAGGGTTAGGCGTTTTGCGCTGCTTC
GCGATGTACGGGCCAGATATACGCGTTGACATTGATTATTGACTAGTTATTAATAGTAATCAATTACGGG
GTCATTAGTTCATAGCCCATATATGGAGTTCCGCGTTACATAACTTACGGTAAATGGCCCGCCTGGCTGA
CCGCCCAACGACCCCCGCCCATTGACGTCAATAATGACGTATGTTCCCATAGTAACGCCAATAGGGACTT
TCCATTGACGTCAATGGGTGGAGTATTTACGGTAAACTGCCCACTTGGCAGTACATCAAGTGTATCATAT
GCCAAGTACGCCCCCTATTGACGTCAATGACGGTAAATGGCCCGCCTGGCATTATGCCCAGTACATGACC
TTATGGGACTTTCCTACTTGGCAGTACATCTACGTATTAGTCATCGCTATTACCATGGTGATGCGGTTTT
GGCAGTACATCAATGGGCGTGGATAGCGGTTTGACTCACGGGGATTTCCAAGTCTCCACCCCATTGACGT
CAATGGGAGTTTGTTTTGGCACCAAAATCAACGGGACTTTCCAAAATGTCGTAACAACTCCGCCCCATTG
ACGCAAATGGGCGGTAGGCGTGTACGGTGGGAGGTCTATATAAGCAGCGCGTTTTGCCTGTACTGGGTCT
CTCTGGTTAGACCAGATCTGAGCCTGGGAGCTCTCTGGCTAACTAGGGAACCCACTGCTTAAGCCTCAAT
AAAGCTTGCCTTGAGTGCTTCAAGTAGTGTGTGCCCGTCTGTTGTGTGACTCTGGTAACTAGAGATCCCT
CAGACCCTTTTAGTCAGTGTGGAAAATCTCTAGCAGTGGCGCCCGAACAGGGACTTGAAAGCGAAAGGGA
AACCAGAGGAGCTCTCTCGACGCAGGACTCGGCTTGCTGAAGCGCGCACGGCAAGAGGCGAGGGGCGGCG
ACTGGTGAGTACGCCAAAAATTTTGACTAGCGGAGGCTAGAAGGAGAGAGATGGGTGCGAGAGCGTCAGT
ATTAAGCGGGGGAGAATTAGATCGCGATGGGAAAAAATTCGGTTAAGGCCAGGGGGAAAGAAAAAATATA
AATTAAAACATATAGTATGGGCAAGCAGGGAGCTAGAACGATTCGCAGTTAATCCTGGCCTGTTAGAAAC
ATCAGAAGGCTGTAGACAAATACTGGGACAGCTACAACCATCCCTTCAGACAGGATCAGAAGAACTTAGA
TCATTATATAATACAGTAGCAACCCTCTATTGTGTGCATCAAAGGATAGAGATAAAAGACACCAAGGAAG
CTTTAGACAAGATAGAGGAAGAGCAAAACAAAAGTAAGACCACCGCACAGCAAGCGGCCGCTGATCTTCA
GACCTGGAGGAGGAGATATGAGGGACAATTGGAGAAGTGAATTATATAAATATAAAGTAGTAAAAATTGA
ACCATTAGGAGTAGCACCCACCAAGGCAAAGAGAAGAGTGGTGCAGAGAGAAAAAAGAGCAGTGGGAATA
GGAGCTTTGTTCCTTGGGTTCTTGGGAGCAGCAGGAAGCACTATGGGCGCAGCGTCAATGACGCTGACGG
TACAGGCCAGACAATTATTGTCTGGTATAGTGCAGCAGCAGAACAATTTGCTGAGGGCTATTGAGGCGCA
ACAGCATCTGTTGCAACTCACAGTCTGGGGCATCAAGCAGCTCCAGGCAAGAATCCTGGCTGTGGAAAGA
TACCTAAAGGATCAACAGCTCCTGGGGATTTGGGGTTGCTCTGGAAAACTCATTTGCACCACTGCTGTGC
CTTGGAATGCTAGTTGGAGTAATAAATCTCTGGAACAGATTTGGAATCACACGACCTGGATGGAGTGGGA
CAGAGAAATTAACAATTACACAAGCTTAATACACTCCTTAATTGAAGAATCGCAAAACCAGCAAGAAAAG
AATGAACAAGAATTATTGGAATTAGATAAATGGGCAAGTTTGTGGAATTGGTTTAACATAACAAATTGGC
TGTGGTATATAAAATTATTCATAATGATAGTAGGAGGCTTGGTAGGTTTAAGAATAGTTTTTGCTGTACT
TTCTATAGTGAATAGAGTTAGGCAGGGATATTCACCATTATCGTTTCAGACCCACCTCCCAACCCCGAGG
GGACCCGACAGGCCCGAAGGAATAGAAGAAGAAGGTGGAGAGAGAGACAGAGACAGATCCATTCGATTAG
TGAACGGATCGGCACTGCGTGCGCCAATTCTGCAGACAAATGGCAGTATTCATCCACAATTTTAAAAGAA
AAGGGGGGATTGGGGGGTACAGTGCAGGGGAAAGAATAGTAGACATAATAGCAACAGACATACAAACTAA
AGAATTACAAAAACAAATTACAAAAATTCAAAATTTTCGGGTTTATTACAGGGACAGCAGAGATCCAGTT
TGGTTAATTAAGGTACCGGGCAGAGAGGGCCTATTTCCCATGATTCCTTCATATTTGCATATACGATACA
AGGCTGTTAGAGAGATAATTAGAATTAATTTGACTGTAAACACAAAGATATTAGTACAAAATACGTGACG
TAGAAAGTAATAATTTCTTGGGTAGTTTGCAGTTTTAAAATTATGTTTTAAAATGGACTATCATATGCTT
ACCGTAACTTGAAAGTATTTCGATTTCTTGGCTTTATATATCTTGTGGAAAGGACGAAACACCGATGTTC
CCTGAGAGCCTGGGGTTTAAGAGCTATGCTGCGAATACGAGGGAGCAGACGATATGGCGTCGCTCCTCTC
CACGAGAGCATATGGGCTCCGTGGTCTCGTACACCATCAGGGTACGTATCAGACACCATCAGGGTCTGCT
CGTATTCGCAGCATAGCAAGTTTAAATAAGGCTAGTCCGTTATCAACTTGAAAAAGTGGCACCGAGTCGG
TGCGCTCACCTATTAGCGGCTAAGGTTTTTTGAATTCGAACACGGGGTTGGGGTTGCGCCTTTTCCAAGG
CAGCCCTGGGTTTGCGCAGGGACGCGGCTGCTCTGGGCGTGGTTCCGGGAAACGCAGCGGCGCCGACCCT
GGGTCTCGCACATTCTTCACGTCCGTTCGCAGCGTCACCCGGATCTTCGCCGCTACCCTTGTGGGCCCCC
CGGCGACGCTTCCTGCTCCGCCCCTAAGTCGGGAAGGTTCCTTGCGGTTCGCGGCGTGCCGGACGTGACA
AACGGAAGCCGCATGTCTCACTAGTACCCTCGCAGACGGACAGCGCCAGGGAGCAATGGCAGCGCGCCGA
CCGCGATGGGCTGTGGCCAATAGCGGCTGCTCAGCAGGGCGCGCCGAGAGCAGCGGCCGGGAAGGGGCGG
TGCGGGAGGCGGGGTGTGGGGCGGTAGTGTGGGCCCTGTTCCTGCCCGCGCGGTGTTCCGCATTCTGCAA
GCCTCCGGAGCGCACGTCGGCAGTCGGCTCCCTCGTTGACCGAATCACCGACCTCTCTCCCCAGAGGAGC
CACCATGGCCAAACGGACAGCCGACGGAAGCGAGTTCGAGTCACCAAAGAAGAAGCGGAAAGTCGGCAGC
GGCGGATCCATGTCAAAGACGATCGTGCTGTCTGTAGGTGAAGCCACACGCACCCTCACTGAGATACAGT
CCACGGCCGATAGGCAGATTTTTGAGGAGAAGGTGGGTCCACTGGTGGGTAGGCTTCGACTGACGGCCTC
CCTGAGGCAAAACGGCGCTAAAACGGCTTATCGCGTTAACCTCAAGCTGGACCAGGCCGATGTCGTTGAT
AGTGGACTGCCCAAAGTCAGGTACACACAGGTGTGGAGCCACGATGTGACCATCGTGGCTAACTCAACAG
AGGCGTCCCGGAAGTCTCTGTACGACCTGACAAAGTCCCTGGTTGCCACCTCTCAGGTGGAGGATCTGGT
GGTTAATCTCGTGCCCCTCGGACGGGGGTCCCCTTCAGGGCAGATCAGCAACCAGGCCCTGGCTCTGGCC
CCTAGCTCCGCTCCAGTGCTGGCCCAGACTATGGTGCCCTCTAGTGCTATGGTGCCTCTGGCCCAGCCAC
CTGCTCCAGCCCCTGTGCTGACCCCAGGACCACCCCAGTCACTGAGCGCTCCAGTGCCCAAGTCTACACA
GGCCGGCGAGGGGACTCTGAGTGAAGCTCTGCTGCACCTGCAGTTCGACGCTGATGAGGACCTGGGAGCT
CTGCTGGGGAACAGCACCGATCCCGGAGTGTTCACAGATCTGGCCTCCGTGGACAACTCTGAGTTTCAGC
AGCTGCTGAATCAGGGCGTGTCCATGTCTCATAGTACAGCCGAACCAATGCTGATGGAGTACCCCGAAGC
CATTACCCGGCTGGTGACCGGCAGCCAGCGGCCCCCCGACCCCGCTCCAACTCCCCTGGGAACCAGCGGC
CTGCCTAATGGGCTGTCCGGAGATGAGGACTTCTCAAGCATCGCTGATATGGACTTTAGTGCCCTGCTGT
CACAGATTTCCTCTGGCACCAGCAAAAGGCCGGCGGCCACGAAAAAGGCCGGCCAGGCAAAAAAGAAAAA
GGGAAGCGCAACAAACTTCTCTCTGCTGAAACAAGCCGGAGATGTCGAAGAGAATCCTGGACCGACCGAG
TACAAGCCCACGGTGCGCCTCGCCACCCGCGACGACGTCCCCAGGGCCGTACGCACCCTCGCCGCCGCGT
TCGCCGACTACCCCGCCACGCGCCACACCGTCGATCCGGACCGCCACATCGAGCGGGTCACCGAGCTGCA
AGAACTCTTCCTCACGCGCGTCGGGCTCGACATCGGCAAGGTGTGGGTCGCGGACGACGGCGCCGCGGTG
GCGGTCTGGACCACGCCGGAGAGCGTCGAAGCGGGGGCGGTGTTCGCCGAGATCGGCCCGCGCATGGCCG
AGTTGAGCGGTTCCCGGCTGGCCGCGCAGCAACAGATGGAAGGCCTCCTGGCGCCGCACCGGCCCAAGGA
GCCCGCGTGGTTCCTGGCCACCGTCGGAGTCTCGCCCGACCACCAGGGCAAGGGTCTGGGCAGCGCCGTC
GTGCTCCCCGGAGTGGAGGCGGCCGAGCGCGCCGGGGTGCCCGCCTTCCTGGAGACCTCCGCGCCCCGCA
ACCTCCCCTTCTACGAGCGGCTCGGCTTCACCGTCACCGCCGACGTCGAGGTGCCCGAAGGACCGCGCAC
CTGGTGCATGACCCGCAAGCCCGGTGCCGGATCCTGATAAATTCGAAAATCAACCTCTGGATTACAAAAT
TTGTGAAAGATTGACTGGTATTCTTAACTATGTTGCTCCTTTTACGCTATGTGGATACGCTGCTTTAATG
CCTTTGTATCATGCTATTGCTTCCCGTATGGCTTTCATTTTCTCCTCCTTGTATAAATCCTGGTTGCTGT
CTCTTTATGAGGAGTTGTGGCCCGTTGTCAGGCAACGTGGCGTGGTGTGCACTGTGTTTGCTGACGCAAC
CCCCACTGGTTGGGGCATTGCCACCACCTGTCAGCTCCTTTCCGGGACTTTCGCTTTCCCCCTCCCTATT
GCCACGGCGGAACTCATCGCCGCCTGCCTTGCCCGCTGCTGGACAGGGGCTCGGCTGTTGGGCACTGACA
ATTCCGTGGTGTTGTCGGGGAAATCATCGTCCTTTCCTTGGCTGCTCGCCTGTGTTGCCACCTGGATTCT
GCGCGGGACGTCCTTCTGCTACGTCCCTTCGGCCCTCAATCCAGCGGACCTTCCTTCCCGCGGCCTGCTG
CCGGCTCTGCGGCCTCTTCCGCGTCCTCGCCTTCGCCCTCAGACGAGTCGGATCTCCCTTTGGGCCGCCT
CCCCGCGTCGACTTTAAGACCAATGACTTACAAGGCAGCTGTAGATCTTAGCCACTTTTTAAAAGAAAAG
GGGGGACTGGAAGGGCTAATTCACTCCCAACGAAGATAAGATCTGCTTTTTGCTTGTACTGGGTCTCTCT
GGTTAGACCAGATCTGAGCCTGGGAGCTCTCTGGCTAACTAGGGAACCCACTGCTTAAGCCTCAATAAAG
CTTGCCTTGAGTGCTTCAAGTAGTGTGTGCCCGTCTGTTGTGTGACTCTGGTAACTAGAGATCCCTCAGA
CCCTTTTAGTCAGTGTGGAAAATCTCTAGCAGGGCCCGTTTAAACCCGCTGATCAGCCTCGACTGTGCCT
TCTAGTTGCCAGCCATCTGTTGTTTGCCCCTCCCCCGTGCCTTCCTTGACCCTGGAAGGTGCCACTCCCA
CTGTCCTTTCCTAATAAAATGAGGAAATTGCATCGCATTGTCTGAGTAGGTGTCATTCTATTCTGGGGGG
TGGGGTGGGGCAGGACAGCAAGGGGGAGGATTGGGAAGATAATAGCAGGCATGCTGGGGATGCGGTGGGC
TCTATGGCTTCTGAGGCGGAAAGAACCAGCTGGGGCTCTAGGGGGTATCCCC
[124 nt withheld, positions 6563-6686]
C
[91 nt withheld, positions 6688-6778]
A
[49 nt withheld, positions 6780-6828]
CCTTTGACGTTGGAGTCCACGTTCTTT
[37 nt withheld, positions 6856-6892]
ACCCTATCTCGGTCTATTCTTTTGATTTATAAGGGATTTTGCCGATTTCGGCCTATTGGTTAAAAAATGA
GCTGATTTAACAAAAATTTAACGCGAATTAATTCTGTGGAATGTGTGTCAGTTAGGGTGTGGAAAGTCCC
CAGGCTCCCCAGCAGGCAGAAGTATGCAAAGCATGCATCTCAATTAGTCAGCAACCAGGTGTGGAAAGTC
CCCAGGCTCCCCAGCAGGCAGAAGTATGCAAAGCATGCATCTCAATTAGTCAGCAACCATAGTCCCGCCC
CTAACTCCGCCCATCCCGCCCCTAACTCCGCCCAGTTCCGCCCATTCTCCGCCCCATGGCTGACTAATTT
TTTTTATTTATGCAGAGGCCGAGGCCGCCTCTGCCTCTGAGCTATTCCAGAAGTAGTGAGGAGGCTTTTT
TGGAGGCCTAGGCTTTTGCAAAAAGCTCCCGGGAGCTTGTATATCCATTTTCGGATCTGATCAGCACGTG
TTGACAATTAATCATCGGCATAGTATATCGGCATAGTATAATACGACAAGGTGAGGAACTAAACCATGGC
CAAGTTGACCAGTGCCGTTCCGGTGCTCACCGCGCGCGACGTCGCCGGAGCGGTCGAGTTCTGGACCGAC
CGGCTCGGGTTCTCCCGGGACTTCGTGGAGGACGACTTCGCCGGTGTGGTCCGGGACGACGTGACCCTGT
TCATCAGCGCGGTCCAGGACCAGGTGGTGCCGGACAACACCCTGGCCTGGGTGTGGGTGCGCGGCCTGGA
CGAGCTGTACGCCGAGTGGTCGGAGGTCGTGTCCACGAACTTCCGGGACGCCTCCGGGCCGGCCATGACC
GAGATCGGCGAGCAGCCGTGGGGGCGGGAGTTCGCCCTGCGCGACCCGGCCGGCAACTGCGTGCACTTCG
TGGCCGAGGAGCAGGACTGACACGTGCTACGAGATTTCGATTCCACCGCCGCCTTCTATGAAAGGTTGGG
CTTCGGAATCGTTTTCCGGGACGCCGGCTGGATGATCCTCCAGCGCGGGGATCTCATGCTGGAGTTCTTC
GCCCACCCCAACTTGTTTATTGCAGCTTATAATGGTTACAAATAAAGCAATAGCATCACAAATTTCACAA
ATAAAGCATTTTTTTCACTGCATTCTAGTTGTGGTTTGTCCAAACTCATCAATGTATCTTATCATGTCTG
TATACCGTCGACCTCTAGCTAGAGCTTGGCGTAATCATGGTCATAGCTGTTTCCTGTGTGAAATTGTTAT
CCGCTCACAATTCCACACAACATACGAGCCGGAAGCATAAAGTGTAAAGCCTGGGGTGCCTAATGAGTGA
GCTAACTCACATTAATTGCGTTGCGCTCACTGCCCGCTTTCCAGTCGGGAAACCTGTCGTGCCAGCTGCA
TTAATGAATCGGCCAACGCGCGGGGAGAGGCGGTTTGCGTATTGGGCGCTCTTCCGCTTCCTCGCTCACT
GACTCGCTGCGCTCGGTCGTTCGGCTGCGGCGAGCGGTATCAGCTCACTCAAAGGCGGTAATACGGTTAT
CCACAGAATCAGGGGATAACGCAGGAAAGAACATGTGAGCAAAAGGCCAGCAAAAGGCCAGGAACCGTAA
AAAGGCCGCGTTGCTGGCGTTTTTCCATAGGCTCCGCCCCCCTGACGAGCATCACAAAAATCGACGCTCA
AGTCAGAGGTGGCGAAACCCGACAGGACTATAAAGATACCAGGCGTTTCCCCCTGGAAGCTCCCTCGTGC
GCTCTCCTGTTCCGACCCTGCCGCTTACCGGATACCTGTCCGCCTTTCTCCCTTCGGGAAGCGTGGCGCT
TTCTCATAGCTCACGCTGTAGGTATCTCAGTTCGGTGTAGGTCGTTCGCTCCAAGCTGGGCTGTGTGCAC
GAACCCCCCGTTCAGCCCGACCGCTGCGCCTTATCCGGTAACTATCGTCTTGAGTCCAACCCGGTAAGAC
ACGACTTATCGCCACTGGCAGCAGCCACTGGTAACAGGATTAGCAGAGCGAGGTATGTAGGCGGTGCTAC
AGAGTTCTTGAAGTGGTGGCCTAACTACGGCTACACTAGAAGAACAGTATTTGGTATCTGCGCTCTGCTG
AAGCCAGTTACCTTCGGAAAAAGAGTTGGTAGCTCTTGATCCGGCAAACAAACCACCGCTGGTAGCGGTG
GTTTTTTTGTTTGCAAGCAGCAGATTACGCGCAGAAAAAAAGGATCTCAAGAAGATCCTTTGATCTTTTC
TACGGGGTCTGACGCTCAGTGGAACGAAAACTCACGTTAAGGGATTTTGGTCATGAGATTATCAAAAAGG
ATCTTCACCTAGATCCTTTTAAATTAAAAATGAAGTTTTAAATCAATCTAAAGTATATATGAGTAAACTT
GGTCTGACAGTTACCAATGCTTAATCAGTGAGGCACCTATCTCAGCGATCTGTCTATTTCGTTCATCCAT
AGTTGCCTGACTCCCCGTCGTGTAGATAACTACGATACGGGAGGGCTTACCATCTGGCCCCAGTGCTGCA
ATGATACCGCGAGACCCACGCTCACCGGCTCCAGATTTATCAGCAATAAACCAGCCAGCCGGAAGGGCCG
AGCGCAGAAGTGGTCCTGCAACTTTATCCGCCTCCATCCAGTCTATTAATTGTTGCCGGGAAGCTAGAGT
AAGTAGTTCGCCAGTTAATAGTTTGCGCAACGTTGTTGCCATTGCTACAGGCATCGTGGTGTCACGCTCG
TCGTTTGGTATGGCTTCATTCAGCTCCGGTTCCCAACGATCAAGGCGAGTTACATGATCCCCCATGTTGT
GCAAAAAAGCGGTTAGCTCCTTCGGTCCTCCGATCGTTGTCAGAAGTAAGTTGGCCGCAGTGTTATCACT
CATGGTTATGGCAGCACTGCATAATTCTCTTACTGTCATGCCATCCGTAAGATGCTTTTCTGTGACTGGT
GAGTACTCAACCAAGTCATTCTGAGAATAGTGTATGCGGCGACCGAGTTGCTCTTGCCCGGCGTCAATAC
GGGATAATACCGCGCCACATAGCAGAACTTTAAAAGTGCTCATCATTGGAAAACGTTCTTCGGGGCGAAA
ACTCTCAAGGATCTTACCGCTGTTGAGATCCAGTTCGATGTAACCCACTCGTGCACCCAACTGATCTTCA
GCATCTTTTACTTTCACCAGCGTTTCTGGGTGAGCAAAAACAGGAAGGCAAAATGCCGCAAAAAAGGGAA
TAAGGGCGACACGGAAATGTTGAATACTCATACTCTTCCTTTTTCAATATTATTGAAGCATTTATCAGGG
TTATTGTCTCATGAGCGGATACATATTTGAATGTATTTAGAAAAATAAACAAATAGGGGTTCCGCGCACA
TTTCCCCGAAAAGTGCCACCTGAC
Features (pLannotate 1.2.2; 34 found; start..end, strand, type, name):
     31..83      -  misc_feature   bom (fragment): basis of mobility region from pBR322
    238..617     +  enhancer       CMV enhancer: human cytomegalovirus immediate early enhancer
    618..817     +  promoter       CMV promoter: human cytomegalovirus (CMV) immediate early promoter
    835..1015    +  LTR            5' LTR (truncated): truncated 5' long terminal repeat (LTR) from HIV-1
   1062..1187    +  misc_feature   HIV-1 Ψ: packaging signal of human immunodeficiency virus type 1
   1171..1534    +  CDS            HIV-1 gag (fragment): gag protein from human immunodeficiency virus 1; gag
   1680..1913    +  misc_feature   RRE: The Rev response element (RRE) of HIV-1 allows for Rev-dependent mRNA export from the nucleus to the cytoplasm.
   2290..2390    +  CDS            Rev (fragment): human immunodeficiency virus 1 (HIV-1) Rev protein; rev; enhances nuclear export of unspliced and incompletely spliced viral mRNAs
   2440..2557    +  misc_feature   cPPT/CTS: central polypurine tract and central termination sequence of HIV-1
   2615..2855    +  promoter       U6 promoter: RNA polymerase III promoter for human U6 snRNA
   3019..3083    +  misc_RNA       tracrRNA (fragment): trans-activating CRISPR RNA for the Streptococcus pyogenes CRISPR/Cas9 system
   3124..3634    +  promoter       hPGK promoter: human phosphoglycerate kinase 1 promoter
   3723..4085    +  CDS            COAT_BPPP7: Experimental evidence at protein level: Swiss-Prot protein existence level 1. Forms the phage shell; binds to the phage RNA. From Pseudomonas phage PP7 (Bacteriophage PP7).
   4092..4634    +  CDS            Rela (fragment): TF65_MOUSE - Also known as Nfkb3. Experimental evidence at protein level: Swiss-Prot protein existence level 1. NF-kappa-B is a pleiotropic transcription factor present in almost all cell types and is the endpoint of a series of signal transduction events that are initiated by a vast array of stimuli related to many biological processes such as inflammation, immunity, differentiation, cell growth, tumorigenesis and apoptosis. NF-kappa-B is a homo- or heterodimeric complex formed by the Rel-like domain- containing proteins RELA/p65, RELB, NFKB1/p105, NFKB1/p50, REL and NFKB2/p52. The heterodime
   4644..4691    +  CDS            nucleoplasmin NLS: bipartite nuclear localization signal from nucleoplasmin
   4754..5348    +  CDS            PuroR (fragment): puromycin N-acetyltransferase; pac from Streptomyces; confers resistance to puromycin
   5368..5956    +  misc_feature   WPRE: woodchuck hepatitis virus posttranscriptional regulatory element
   5952..6095    +  CDS            nef (fragment): NEF_HV1LA - Experimental evidence at protein level: Swiss-Prot protein existence level 1. Extracellular Nef protein targets CD4(+) T-lymphocytes for apoptosis by interacting with CXCR4 surface receptors. From Human immunodeficiency virus type 1 group M subtype B (isolate Lai) (HIV-1).
   6081..6261    +  LTR            5' LTR (truncated): truncated 5' long terminal repeat (LTR) from HIV-1
   6293..6404    +  polyA_signal   bGH poly(A) signal: bovine growth hormone polyadenylation signal
   6521..6542    +  promoter       SV40 promoter (fragment): SV40 enhancer and early promoter
   6563..6991    +  rep_origin     f1 ori (sequence partly withheld): f1 bacteriophage origin of replication; arrow indicates direction of (+) strand synthesis
   7005..7334    +  promoter       SV40 promoter: SV40 enhancer and early promoter
   7382..7429    +  promoter       EM7 promoter: synthetic bacterial promoter&nbsp
   7448..7822    +  CDS            BleoR: antibiotic-binding protein; Sh ble from Streptoalloteichus hindustanus; confers resistance to bleomycin, phleomycin, and Zeocin™
   7832..7957    +  CDS            ble (fragment): BLE_KLEPN - Experimental evidence at protein level: Swiss-Prot protein existence level 1. Binding protein with a strong affinity to the bleomycin family of antibiotics. Binds to CL990; an antimitotic-antibiotic compound. From Klebsiella pneumoniae.
   7952..8073    +  polyA_signal   SV40 poly(A) signal: SV40 polyadenylation signal
   8146..8162    -  protein_bind   lac operator: The lac repressor binds to the lac operator to inhibit transcription in E. coli. This inhibition can be relieved by adding lactose or isopropyl-β-D-thiogalactopyranoside (IPTG). lac repressor encoded by lacI
   8170..8200    -  promoter       lac promoter: promoter for the E. coli lac operon
   8215..8236    -  protein_bind   CAP binding site: CAP binding activates transcription in the presence of cAMP. E. coli catabolite activator protein
   8249..8341    -  CDS            lacI (fragment): lac repressor; lacI; The lac repressor binds to the lac operator to inhibit transcription in E. coli. This inhibition can be relieved by adding lactose or isopropyl-β-D-thiogalactopyranoside (IPTG).
   8524..9112    -  rep_origin     ori: high-copy-number ColE1/pMB1/pBR322/pUC origin of replication
   9283..10143   -  CDS            AmpR: β-lactamase; bla; confers resistance to ampicillin, carbenicillin, and related antibiotics
  10144..10248   -  promoter       AmpR promoter: bla
