[The description below was written by a language model from this plasmid's Addgene catalogue record and pLannotate feature annotations shown in this document.]
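Description:
pMV_AA104 is a lentiviral guide-RNA expression plasmid built on the pRDA_722 backbone and intended as a positive control for Cas9-based CRISPR activation (CRISPRa), carrying an sgRNA directed at the human CD4 gene. It is a roughly 10.3 kb, high-copy plasmid propagated in E. coli through a ColE1/pUC-type origin with ampicillin selection (AmpR). The backbone also carries an f1 origin and an SV40/EM7-driven BleoR cassette that lies outside the viral transfer region. The lentiviral portion has a third-generation-style layout. A CMV enhancer/promoter drives a truncated HIV-1 5' LTR, followed by the Ψ packaging signal with a gag fragment, the RRE for Rev-dependent export and the cPPT/CTS. At the downstream end are a WPRE, a truncated 3' LTR and a bGH polyadenylation signal.

Two expression units sit between the LTRs. A human U6 Pol III promoter drives the CD4-targeting guide, which was inserted by Golden Gate cloning and is fused to an S. pyogenes tracrRNA-derived scaffold. The spacer sequence is not given in the record. Only part of the scaffold is annotated as tracrRNA, so it may be modified, for example with aptamer hairpins, but the record does not say so. Downstream, an hPGK promoter drives an open reading frame containing the PP7 bacteriophage coat protein, a fragment of the NF-κB subunit p65 (RelA) and a nucleoplasmin NLS, followed by a puromycin resistance coding sequence. The element linking the activator to PuroR is not annotated. PP7 coat protein is an RNA-binding protein, so this fusion presumably brings the p65 activation domain to the guide RNA. No Cas9 is annotated on this plasmid, so it must be supplied separately. The expected use is transduction of cells with puromycin selection, using CD4 induction to confirm CRISPRa activity.
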