Addgene plasmid #245326: pMV_AA104
Purpose: Cas9 CRISPRa positive control guide; targets CD4
Depositing lab: John Doench & David Root. Depositing organization: Broad Institute.
Backbone
  Vector backbone: pRDA_722
  Vector type: Lentiviral
Growth in bacteria
  Bacterial resistance: Ampicillin, 100 μg/mL
  Growth temperature: 37°C
  Growth strain: NEB Stable
  Copy number: High Copy
Gene/Insert
  Gene/Insert name: sgRNA CD4
  gRNA/shRNA sequence: Unspecified
  Species: Synthetic
  Mutation: None
  Entrez Gene: CD4 (a.k.a. CD4mut, IMD79, Leu-3, OKT4D, T4)
  Cloning method: Golden Gate
Terms and licenses: Academic/Nonprofit Terms; Industry Terms: Not Available to Industry
How to cite: pMV_AA104 was a gift from John Doench & David Root (Addgene plasmid # 245326 ; http://n2t.net/addgene:245326 ; RRID:Addgene_245326)
